Addgene plasmid #114141: pCAGGS_AKAR5’
Purpose: Mammalian expression of the AKAR5’ sensor for detecting PKA activity using two-photon fluorescence lifetime imaging microscopy (2pFLIM)
Depositing lab: Haining Zhong. Depositing organization: Oregon Health & Science University. Publication: Liberated PKA Catalytic Subunits Associate with the Membrane via Myristoylation to Preferentially Phosphorylate Membrane Substrates. Tillo SE, Xiong WH, Takahashi M, Miao S, Andrade AL, Fortin DA, Yang G, Qin M, Smoody BF, Stork PJS, Zhong H. Cell Rep. 2017 Apr 18;19(3):617-629. doi: 10.1016/j.celrep.2017.03.070. PubMed 28423323.
Backbone
  Vector backbone: pCAGGS
  Backbone size w/o insert (bp): 5900
  Vector type: Mammalian Expression
Growth in bacteria
  Bacterial resistance: Ampicillin, 100 μg/mL
  Growth temperature: 37°C
  Growth strain: DH5alpha
  Copy number: High Copy
Gene/Insert
  Gene/Insert name: AKAR5'
  Species: Synthetic
Terms and licenses: Academic/Nonprofit Terms; Industry Terms: Not Available to Industry
How to cite: pCAGGS_AKAR5’ was a gift from Haining Zhong (Addgene plasmid # 114141 ; http://n2t.net/addgene:114141 ; RRID:Addgene_114141)
