[The description below was written by a language model from this plasmid's Addgene catalogue record and pLannotate feature annotations shown in this document.]
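Description:
pCAGGS_AKAR5’ is a 7.9 kb mammalian expression plasmid built on the pCAGGS backbone and carrying a synthetic, genetically encoded sensor of protein kinase A (PKA) activity. It is propagated in E. coli through a high-copy ColE1/pUC-type origin and selected with ampicillin via a β-lactamase (AmpR) gene under its own promoter. The backbone also retains an SV40 origin, which permits episomal replication in cells that supply large T antigen, along with remnants of lac regulatory sequences that have no evident role in sensor expression.

The sensor is expressed from the composite CAG promoter, made up of the CMV immediate-early enhancer, the chicken β-actin promoter and a chimeric β-actin/β-globin intron, which gives strong, broadly active transcription in mammalian cells. The annotated open reading frame reads, in order, monomeric EGFP, a fragment matching yeast RAD53, and a circularly permuted Venus-type fluorescent protein (annotated as a cp173Venus fragment). In A-kinase activity reporters of this design, the RAD53-derived segment typically serves as a phosphoamino acid-binding FHA domain that engages a PKA substrate motif once it is phosphorylated. The substrate motif itself is not annotated, although an unannotated gap lies between the RAD53 and Venus features. The resulting conformational change alters FRET between the GFP donor and the acceptor, which is read out as a shift in donor fluorescence lifetime. Downstream, a second short chimeric intron, a WPRE and a bGH polyadenylation signal support transcript processing and stability, followed by the rabbit β-globin poly(A) signal native to pCAGGS.

The stated purpose is to detect PKA activity in transfected mammalian cells by two-photon fluorescence lifetime imaging microscopy (2pFLIM).
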