Features (pLannotate 1.2.2; 25 found; start..end, strand, type, name):
      4..383     +  enhancer       CMV enhancer: human cytomegalovirus immediate early enhancer
    386..661     +  promoter       chicken β-actin promoter: No description available
    662..1670    +  intron         chimeric intron: chimera between introns from chicken β-actin and rabbit β-globin
   1668..1724    +  CDS            HBB (fragment): HBB_LEPEU - Experimental evidence at protein level: Swiss-Prot protein existence level 1. Involved in oxygen transport from the lung to the various peripheral tissues. From Lepus europaeus (European hare).
   1724..1750    +  misc_feature   MCS (fragment): multiple cloning site
   1773..2489    +  CDS            mEGFP: mEGFP is a basic (constitutively fluorescent) green fluorescent protein published in 2002, derived from Aequorea victoria. It has moderate acid sensitivity.
   2499..2921    +  CDS            RAD53 (fragment): RAD53_YEAST - Also known as MEC2, SAD1, SPK1. Experimental evidence at protein level: Swiss-Prot protein existence level 1. Controls S-phase checkpoint as well as G1 and G2 DNA damage checkpoints. Phosphorylates proteins on serine, threonine, and tyrosine. Prevents entry into anaphase and mitotic exit after DNA damage via regulation of the Polo kinase CDC5. Seems to be involved in the phosphorylation of RPH1. From Saccharomyces cerevisiae (strain ATCC 204508 / S288c) (Baker's yeast).
   3019..3746    +  CDS            cp173Venus (fragment): circularly permuted form of the Venus yellow fluorescent protein (Nagai et al., 2004) efficient FRET acceptor for CFP
   3834..3967    +  intron         chimeric intron: chimera between introns from human β-globin and immunoglobulin heavy chain genes
   3976..4564    +  misc_feature   WPRE: woodchuck hepatitis virus posttranscriptional regulatory element
   4568..4584    +  misc_feature   MCS (fragment): pUC18/19 multiple cloning site
   4597..4708    +  polyA_signal   bGH poly(A) signal: bovine growth hormone polyadenylation signal
   4858..4929    +  CDS            HBB (fragment): HBB_PONPY - Experimental evidence at transcript level: Swiss-Prot protein existence level 2. Involved in oxygen transport from the lung to the various peripheral tissues. From Pongo pygmaeus (Bornean orangutan).
   5000..5055    +  polyA_signal   β-globin poly(A) signal: rabbit β-globin polyadenylation signal (Gil and Proudfoot, 1987)
   5438..5454    -  protein_bind   lac operator: The lac repressor binds to the lac operator to inhibit transcription in E. coli. This inhibition can be relieved by adding lactose or isopropyl-β-D-thiogalactopyranoside (IPTG). lac repressor encoded by lacI
   5462..5492    -  promoter       lac promoter: promoter for the E. coli lac operon
   5507..5528    -  protein_bind   CAP binding site: CAP binding activates transcription in the presence of cAMP. E. coli catabolite activator protein
   5541..5580    -  CDS            lacI (fragment): lac repressor; lacI; The lac repressor binds to the lac operator to inhibit transcription in E. coli. This inhibition can be relieved by adding lactose or isopropyl-β-D-thiogalactopyranoside (IPTG).
   5587..5609    +  promoter       SV40 promoter (fragment): SV40 enhancer and early promoter
   5633..5768    +  rep_origin     SV40 ori: SV40 origin of replication
   5788..5922    +  polyA_signal   SV40 poly(A) signal: SV40 polyadenylation signal
   5924..5978    -  CDS            lacI (fragment): lac repressor; lacI; The lac repressor binds to the lac operator to inhibit transcription in E. coli. This inhibition can be relieved by adding lactose or isopropyl-β-D-thiogalactopyranoside (IPTG).
   6161..6749    -  rep_origin     ori: high-copy-number ColE1/pMB1/pBR322/pUC origin of replication
   6920..7780    -  CDS            AmpR: β-lactamase; bla; confers resistance to ampicillin, carbenicillin, and related antibiotics
   7781..7885    -  promoter       AmpR promoter: bla
>Addgene plasmid #114141 | pCAGGS_AKAR5’ | depositor full sequence | sequence record 215470 | pCAGGS_AKAR5’ sequence 7911 bps
GTCGACATTGATTATTGACTAGTTATTAATAGTAATCAATTACGGGGTCATTAGTTCATAGCCCATATAT
GGAGTTCCGCGTTACATAACTTACGGTAAATGGCCCGCCTGGCTGACCGCCCAACGACCCCCGCCCATTG
ACGTCAATAATGACGTATGTTCCCATAGTAACGCCAATAGGGACTTTCCATTGACGTCAATGGGTGGACT
ATTTACGGTAAACTGCCCACTTGGCAGTACATCAAGTGTATCATATGCCAAGTACGCCCCCTATTGACGT
CAATGACGGTAAATGGCCCGCCTGGCATTATGCCCAGTACATGACCTTATGGGACTTTCCTACTTGGCAG
TACATCTACGTATTAGTCATCGCTATTACCATGGGTCGAGGTGAGCCCCACGTTCTGCTTCACTCTCCCC
ATCTCCCCCCCCTCCCCACCCCCAATTTTGTATTTATTTATTTTTTAATTATTTTGTGCAGCGATGGGGG
CGGGGGGGGGGGGGGCGCGCGCCAGGCGGGGCGGGGCGGGGGCGAGGGCGGGGCGGGGCGAGGCGGAGAG
GTGCGGCGGCAGCCAATCAGAGCGGCGCGCTCCGAAAGTTTCCTTTTATGGCGAGGCGGCGGCGGCGGCG
GCCCTATAAAAAGCGAAGCGCGCGGCGGGCGGGAGTCGCTGCGTTGCCTTCGCCCCGTGCCCCGCTCCGC
GCCGCCTCGCGCCGCCCGCCCCGGCTCTGACTGACCGCGTTACTCCCACAGGTGAGCGGGCGGGACGGCC
CTTCTCCTCCGGGCTGTAATTAGCGCTTGGTTTAATGACGGCTCGTTTCTTTTCTGTGGCTGCGTGAAAG
CCTTAAAGGGCTCCGGGAGGGCCCTTTGTGCGGGGGGGAGCGGCTCGGGGGGTGCGTGCGTGTGTGTGTG
CGTGGGGAGCGCCGCGTGCGGCCCGCGCTGCCCGGCGGCTGTGAGCGCTGCGGGCGCGGCGCGGGGCTTT
GTGCGCTCCGCGTGTGCGCGAGGGGAGCGCGGCCGGGGGCGGTGCCCCGCGGTGCGGGGGGGCTGCGAGG
GGAACAAAGGCTGCGTGCGGGGTGTGTGCGTGGGGGGGTGAGCAGGGGGTGTGGGCGCGGCGGTCGGGCT
GTAACCCCCCCCTGCACCCCCCTCCCCGAGTTGCTGAGCACGGCCCGGCTTCGGGTGCGGGGCTCCGTGC
GGGGCGTGGCGCGGGGCTCGCCGTGCCGGGCGGGGGGTGGCGGCAGGTGGGGGTGCCGGGCGGGGCGGGG
CCGCCTCGGGCCGGGGAGGGCTCGGGGGAGGGGCGCGGCGGCCCCGGAGCGCCGGCGGCTGTCGAGGCGC
GGCGAGCCGCAGCCATTGCCTTTTATGGTAATCGTGCGAGAGGGCGCAGGGACTTCCTTTGTCCCAAATC
TGGCGGAGCCGAAATCTGGGAGGCGCCGCCGCACCCCCTCTAGCGGGCGCGGGCGAAGCGGTGCGGCGCC
GGCAGGAAGGAAATGGGCGGGGAGGGCCTTCGTGCGTCGCCGCGCCGCCGTCCCCTTCTCCATCTCCAGC
CTCGGGGCTGCCGCAGGGGGACGGCTGCCTTCGGGGGGGACGGGGCAGGGCGGGGTTCGGCTTCTGGCGT
GTGACCGGCGGCTCTAGAGCCTCTGCTAACCATGTTCATGCCTTCTTCTTTTTCCTACAGCTCCTGGGCA
ACGTGCTGGTTATTGTGCTGTCTCATCATTTTGGCAAAGAATTCGGTACCGCGGGCCCGGGATCCACCGG
AAGCCACCTGCATGCGGCCACCATGGTGAGCAAGGGCGAGGAGCTGTTCACCGGGGTGGTGCCCATCCTG
GTCGAGCTGGACGGCGACGTAAACGGCCACAAGTTCAGCGTGTCCGGCGAGGGCGAGGGCGATGCCACCT
ACGGCAAGCTGACCCTGAAGTTCATCTGCACCACCGGCAAGCTGCCCGTGCCCTGGCCCACCCTCGTGAC
CACCCTGACCTACGGCGTGCAGTGCTTCAGCCGCTACCCCGACCACATGAAGCAGCACGACTTCTTCAAG
TCCGCCATGCCCGAAGGCTACGTCCAGGAGCGCACCATCTTCTTCAAGGACGACGGCAACTACAAGACCC
GCGCCGAGGTGAAGTTCGAGGGCGACACCCTGGTGAACCGCATCGAGCTGAAGGGCATCGACTTCAAGGA
GGACGGCAACATCCTGGGGCACAAGCTGGAGTACAACTACAACAGCCACAACGTCTATATCATGGCCGAC
AAGCAGAAGAACGGCATCAAGGTGAACTTCAAGATCCGCCACAACATCGAGGACGGCAGCGTGCAGCTCG
CCGACCACTACCAGCAGAACACCCCCATCGGCGACGGCCCCGTGCTGCTGCCCGACAACCACTACCTGAG
CACCCAGTCCAAGCTGAGCAAAGACCCCAACGAGAAGCGCGATCACATGGTCCTGCTGGAGTTCGTGACC
GCCGCCGGGATCACTCTCGGCATGGACGAGCTGTACAAGCGCATGCATAAGTTTTCTCAAGAACAGATCG
GCGAAAACATTGTGTGCAGGGTCATTTGTACCACGGGTCAAATTCCCATCCGAGATTTGTCAGCTGATAT
TTCACAAGTGCTTAAGGAAAAACGATCCATAAAGAAAGTTTGGACATTTGGTAGAAACCCAGCCTGTGAC
TATCATTTAGGAAACATTTCAAGACTGTCAAATAAGCATTTCCAAATACTACTAGGAGAAGACGGTAACC
TTTTATTGAATGACATTTCCACTAATGGGACCTGGTTAAATGGGCAAAAAGTCGAGAAGAACAGCAATCA
GTTACTGTCTCAAGGTGATGAAATAACCGTTGGTGTAGGCGTGGAATCAGATATTTTATCTCTGGTCATT
TTCATAAACGACAAATTTAAGCAGTGCCTCGAGCAGAACAAAGTTGATCGCTCTGCAGGTAAGCCAGGCA
GCGGCGAGGGCAGCACCAAGGGCCTGCGTCGCGCCACCCTGGTGGACGGCGGCACCGGCGGCAGCGAGCT
CATGGGCAGCGTGCAGCTCGCCGACCACTACCAGCAGAACACCCCCATCGGCGACGGCCCCGTGCTGCTG
CCCGACAACCACTACCTGAGCTACCAGTCCGCCCTGAGCAAAGACCCCAACGAGAAGCGCGATCACATGG
TCCTGCTGGAGAGAGTGACCGCCGCCGGGATCACTCTCGGCATGGACGAGCTATACAAGGGTGGAACTGG
AGGTTCAATGGTGAGCAAGGGCGAGGAGCTGTTCACCGGGGTGGTGCCCATCCTGGTCGAGCTGGACGGC
GACGTAAACGGCCACAAGTTCAGCGTGTCCGGCGAGGGCGAGGGCGATGCCACCTACGGCAAGCTGACCC
TGAAGCTCATCTGCACCACCGGCAAGCTGCCCGTGCCCTGGCCCACCCTCGTGACCACCTTCGGCTACGG
CCTGATGTGCTTCGCCCGCTACCCCGACCACATGAAGCAGCACGACTTCTTCAAGTCCGCCATGCCCGAA
GGCTACGTCCAGGAGCGCACCATCTTCTTCAAGGACGACGGCAACTACAAGACCCGCGCCGAGGTGAAGT
TCGAGGGCGACACCCTGGTGAACCGCATCGAGCTGAAGGGCATCGACTTCAAGGAGGACGGCAACATCCT
GGGGCACAAGCTGGAGTACAACTGGAACAGCGTCAACGTCTATATCATGGCCGACAAGCAGAAGAACGGC
ATCAAGGTGAACTTCAAGATCCGCCACAACATCGAGTAAGGCCGCATGATCAGCTGGATGCATCGATCAC
GCGTACCGGTGCTCGAGGTACCGATGAATAGCTAAGGTCGACCGAGGCCGCAGGTAAGTATCAAGGTTAC
AAGACAGGTTTAAGGAGACCACATAGAAACTGGGCTTGTCGAGACAGAGAAGACTCTTGCGTTTCTGATA
GGCACCTATTGGTCTTACTGACATCCACTTTGCCTTTCTCTCCACAGGTGTCGACAATCAACCTCTGGAT
TACAAAATTTGTGAAAGATTGACTGGTATTCTTAACTATGTTGCTCCTTTTACGCTATGTGGATACGCTG
CTTTAATGCCTTTGTATCATGCTATTGCTTCCCGTATGGCTTTCATTTTCTCCTCCTTGTATAAATCCTG
GTTGCTGTCTCTTTATGAGGAGTTGTGGCCCGTTGTCAGGCAACGTGGCGTGGTGTGCACTGTGTTTGCT
GACGCAACCCCCACTGGTTGGGGCATTGCCACCACCTGTCAGCTCCTTTCCGGGACTTTCGCTTTCCCCC
TCCCTATTGCCACGGCGGAACTCATCGCCGCCTGCCTTGCCCGCTGCTGGACAGGGGCTCGGCTGTTGGG
CACTGACAATTCCGTGGTGTTGTCGGGGAAGCTGACGTCCTTTCCATGGCTGCTCGCCTGTGTTGCCACC
TGGATTCTGCGCGGGACGTCCTTCTGCTACGTCCCTTCGGCCCTCAATCCAGCGGACCTTCCTTCCCGCG
GCCTGCTGCCGGCTCTGCGGCCTCTTCCGCGTCTTCGCCTTCGCCCTCAGACGAGTCGGATCTCCCTTTG
GGCCGCCTCCCCGCCTGGAATTCGAGCTCGGTACGATCAGCCTCGACTGTGCCTTCTAGTTGCCAGCCAT
CTGTTGTTTGCCCCTCCCCCGTGCCTTCCTTGACCCTGGAAGGTGCCACTCCCACTGTCCTTTCCTAATA
AAATGAGGAAATTGCATCGCATTGTCTGAGTAGGTGTCATTCTATTCTGGGGGGTGGGGTGGGGCAGGAC
AGCAAGGGGGAGGATTGGGAAGACAATAGCAGGCCAGCTTTTGTTCCCTTTAGGGTTAATTGCGCGCTTG
GCGCTAATCATGGTCATAGCTGTTTCCACTCCTCAGGTGCAGGCTGCCTATCAGAAGGTGGTGGCTGGTG
TGGCCAATGCCCTGGCTCACAAATACCACTGAGATCTTTTTCCCTCTGCCAAAAATTATGGGGACATCAT
GAAGCCCCTTGAGCATCTGACTTCTGGCTAATAAAGGAAATTTATTTTCATTGCAATAGTGTGTTGGAAT
TTTTTGTGTCTCTCACTCGGAAGGACATATGGGAGGGCAAATCATTTAAAACATCAGAATGAGTATTTGG
TTTAGAGTTTGGCAACATATGCCATATGCTGGCTGCCATGAACAAAGGTGGCTATAAAGAGGTCATCAGT
ATATGAAACAGCCCCCTGCTGTCCATTCCTTATTCCATAGAAAAGCCTTGACTTGAGGTTAGATTTTTTT
TTATATTTTGTTTGTGTTATTTTTTTCTTTAACATCCCTAAAATTTTCCTTACATGTTTTACTAGCCAGA
TTTTTCCTCCTCTCCTGACTACTCCCAGTCATAGCTGTCCCTCTTCTCTTATGAAGATCCCTCGACCTGC
AGCCCAAGCTTGGCGTAATCATGGTCATAGCTGTTTCCTGTGTGAAATTGTTATCCGCTCACAATTCCAC
ACAACATACGAGCCGGAAGCATAAAGTGTAAAGCCTGGGGTGCCTAATGAGTGAGCTAACTCACATTAAT
TGCGTTGCGCTCACTGCCCGCTTTCCAGTCGGGAAACCTGTCGTGCCAGCGGATCCGCATCTCAATTAGT
CAGCAACCATAGTCCCGCCCCTAACTCCGCCCATCCCGCCCCTAACTCCGCCCAGTTCCGCCCATTCTCC
GCCCCATGGCTGACTAATTTTTTTTATTTATGCAGAGGCCGAGGCCGCCTCGGCCTCTGAGCTATTCCAG
AAGTAGTGAGGAGGCTTTTTTGGAGGCCTAGGCTTTTGCAAAAAGCTAACTTGTTTATTGCAGCTTATAA
TGGTTACAAATAAAGCAATAGCATCACAAATTTCACAAATAAAGCATTTTTTTCACTGCATTCTAGTTGT
GGTTTGTCCAAACTCATCAATGTATCTTATCATGTCTGGATCCGCTGCATTAATGAATCGGCCAACGCGC
GGGGAGAGGCGGTTTGCGTATTGGGCGCTCTTCCGCTTCCTCGCTCACTGACTCGCTGCGCTCGGTCGTT
CGGCTGCGGCGAGCGGTATCAGCTCACTCAAAGGCGGTAATACGGTTATCCACAGAATCAGGGGATAACG
CAGGAAAGAACATGTGAGCAAAAGGCCAGCAAAAGGCCAGGAACCGTAAAAAGGCCGCGTTGCTGGCGTT
TTTCCATAGGCTCCGCCCCCCTGACGAGCATCACAAAAATCGACGCTCAAGTCAGAGGTGGCGAAACCCG
ACAGGACTATAAAGATACCAGGCGTTTCCCCCTGGAAGCTCCCTCGTGCGCTCTCCTGTTCCGACCCTGC
CGCTTACCGGATACCTGTCCGCCTTTCTCCCTTCGGGAAGCGTGGCGCTTTCTCAATGCTCACGCTGTAG
GTATCTCAGTTCGGTGTAGGTCGTTCGCTCCAAGCTGGGCTGTGTGCACGAACCCCCCGTTCAGCCCGAC
CGCTGCGCCTTATCCGGTAACTATCGTCTTGAGTCCAACCCGGTAAGACACGACTTATCGCCACTGGCAG
CAGCCACTGGTAACAGGATTAGCAGAGCGAGGTATGTAGGCGGTGCTACAGAGTTCTTGAAGTGGTGGCC
TAACTACGGCTACACTAGAAGGACAGTATTTGGTATCTGCGCTCTGCTGAAGCCAGTTACCTTCGGAAAA
AGAGTTGGTAGCTCTTGATCCGGCAAACAAACCACCGCTGGTAGCGGTGGTTTTTTTGTTTGCAAGCAGC
AGATTACGCGCAGAAAAAAAGGATCTCAAGAAGATCCTTTGATCTTTTCTACGGGGTCTGACGCTCAGTG
GAACGAAAACTCACGTTAAGGGATTTTGGTCATGAGATTATCAAAAAGGATCTTCACCTAGATCCTTTTA
AATTAAAAATGAAGTTTTAAATCAATCTAAAGTATATATGAGTAAACTTGGTCTGACAGTTACCAATGCT
TAATCAGTGAGGCACCTATCTCAGCGATCTGTCTATTTCGTTCATCCATAGTTGCCTGACTCCCCGTCGT
GTAGATAACTACGATACGGGAGGGCTTACCATCTGGCCCCAGTGCTGCAATGATACCGCGAGACCCACGC
TCACCGGCTCCAGATTTATCAGCAATAAACCAGCCAGCCGGAAGGGCCGAGCGCAGAAGTGGTCCTGCAA
CTTTATCCGCCTCCATCCAGTCTATTAATTGTTGCCGGGAAGCTAGAGTAAGTAGTTCGCCAGTTAATAG
TTTGCGCAACGTTGTTGCCATTGCTACAGGCATCGTGGTGTCACGCTCGTCGTTTGGTATGGCTTCATTC
AGCTCCGGTTCCCAACGATCAAGGCGAGTTACATGATCCCCCATGTTGTGCAAAAAAGCGGTTAGCTCCT
TCGGTCCTCCGATCGTTGTCAGAAGTAAGTTGGCCGCAGTGTTATCACTCATGGTTATGGCAGCACTGCA
TAATTCTCTTACTGTCATGCCATCCGTAAGATGCTTTTCTGTGACTGGTGAGTACTCAACCAAGTCATTC
TGAGAATAGTGTATGCGGCGACCGAGTTGCTCTTGCCCGGCGTCAATACGGGATAATACCGCGCCACATA
GCAGAACTTTAAAAGTGCTCATCATTGGAAAACGTTCTTCGGGGCGAAAACTCTCAAGGATCTTACCGCT
GTTGAGATCCAGTTCGATGTAACCCACTCGTGCACCCAACTGATCTTCAGCATCTTTTACTTTCACCAGC
GTTTCTGGGTGAGCAAAAACAGGAAGGCAAAATGCCGCAAAAAAGGGAATAAGGGCGACACGGAAATGTT
GAATACTCATACTCTTCCTTTTTCAATATTATTGAAGCATTTATCAGGGTTATTGTCTCATGAGCGGATA
CATATTTGAATGTATTTAGAAAAATAAACAAATAGGGGTTCCGCGCACATTTCCCCGAAAAGTGCCACCT
G
