>Addgene plasmid #114141 | pCAGGS_AKAR5’ | addgene partial sequence | sequence record 224353 | Addgene Partial NGS Result
ACCGGCGGCTCTAGAGCCTCTGCTAACCATGTTCATGCCTTCTTCTTTTTCCTACAGCTCCTGGGCAACG
TGCTGGTTATTGTGCTGTCTCATCATTTTGGCAAAGAATTCGGTACCGCGGGCCCGGGATCCACCGGAAG
CCACCTGCATGCGGCCACCATGGTGAGCAAGGGCGAGGAGCTGTTCACCGGGGTGGTGCCCATCCTGGTC
GAGCTGGACGGCGACGTAAACGGCCACAAGTTCAGCGTGTCCGGCGAGGGCGAGGGCGATGCCACCTACG
GCAAGCTGACCCTGAAGTTCATCTGCACCACCGGCAAGCTGCCCGTGCCCTGGCCCACCCTCGTGACCAC
CCTGACCTACGGCGTGCAGTGCTTCAGCCGCTACCCCGACCACATGAAGCAGCACGACTTCTTCAAGTCC
GCCATGCCCGAAGGCTACGTCCAGGAGCGCACCATCTTCTTCAAGGACGACGGCAACTACAAGACCCGCG
CCGAGGTGAAGTTCGAGGGCGACACCCTGGTGAACCGCATCGAGCTGAAGGGCATCGACTTCAAGGAGGA
CGGCAACATCCTGGGGCACAAGCTGGAGTACAACTACAACAGCCACAACGTCTATATCATGGCCGACAAG
CAGAAGAACGGCATCAAGGTGAACTTCAAGATCCGCCACAACATCGAGGACGGCAGCGTGCAGCTCGCCG
ACCACTACCAGCAGAACACCCCCATCGGCGACGGCCCCGTGCTGCTGCCCGACAACCACTACCTGAGCAC
CCAGTCCAAGCTGAGCAAAGACCCCAACGAGAAGCGCGATCACATGGTCCTGCTGGAGTTCGTGACCGCC
GCCGGGATCACTCTCGGCATGGACGAGCTGTACAAGCGCATGCATAAGTTTTCTCAAGAACAGATCGGCG
AAAACATTGTGTGCAGGGTCATTTGTACCACGGGTCAAATTCCCATCCGAGATTTGTCAGCTGATATTTC
ACAAGTGCTTAAGGAAAAACGATCCATAAAGAAAGTTTGGACATTTGGTAGAAACCCAGCCTGTGACTAT
CATTTAGGAAACATTTCAAGACTGTCAAATAAGCATTTCCAAATACTACTAGGAGAAGACGGTAACCTTT
TATTGAATGACATTTCCACTAATGGGACCTGGTTAAATGGGCAAAAAGTCGAGAAGAACAGCAATCAGTT
ACTGTCTCAAGGTGATGAAATAACCGTTGGTGTAGGCGTGGAATCAGATATTTTATCTCTGGTCATTTTC
ATAAACGACAAATTTAAGCAGTGCCTCGAGCAGAACAAAGTTGATCGCTCTGCAGGTAAGCCAGGCAGCG
GCGAGGGCAGCACCAAGGGCCTGCGTCGCGCCACCCTGGTGGACGGCGGCACCGGCGGCAGCGAGCTCAT
GGGCAGCGTGCAGCTCGCCGACCACTACCAGCAGAACACCCCCATCGGCGACGGCCCCGTGCTGCTGCCC
GACAACCACTACCTGAGCTACCAGTCCGCCCTGAGCAAAGACCCCAACGAGAAGCGCGATCACATGGTCC
TGCTGGAGAGAGTGACCGCCGCCGGGATCACTCTCGGCATGGACGAGCTATACAAGGGTGGAACTGGAGG
TTCAATGGTGAGCAAGGGCGAGGAGCTGTTCACCGGGGTGGTGCCCATCCTGGTCGAGCTGGACGGCGAC
GTAAACGGCCACAAGTTCAGCGTGTCCGGCGAGGGCGAGGGCGATGCCACCTACGGCAAGCTGACCCTGA
AGCTCATCTGCACCACCGGCAAGCTGCCCGTGCCCTGGCCCACCCTCGTGACCACCTTCGGCTACGGCCT
GATGTGCTTCGCCCGCTACCCCGACCACATGAAGCAGCACGACTTCTTCAAGTCCGCCATGCCCGAAGGC
TACGTCCAGGAGCGCACCATCTTCTTCAAGGACGACGGCAACTACAAGACCCGCGCCGAGGTGAAGTTCG
AGGGCGACACCCTGGTGAACCGCATCGAGCTGAAGGGCATCGACTTCAAGGAGGACGGCAACATCCTGGG
GCACAAGCTGGAGTACAACTGGAACAGCGTCAACGTCTATATCATGGCCGACAAGCAGAAGAACGGCATC
AAGGTGAACTTCAAGATCCGCCACAACATCGAGTAAGGCCGCATGATCAGCTGGATGCATCGATCACGCG
TACCGGTGCTCGAGGTACC
